>Addgene plasmid #161247 | pDONR221-SLC39A3_STOP | addgene full sequence | sequence record 369858 | Addgene NGS Result
CAAATAATGATTTTATTTTGACTGATAGTGACCTGTTCGTTGCAACACATTGATGAGCAATGCTTTTTTA
TAATGCCAACTTTGTACAAAAAAGCAGGCTCCACCATGGTGAAGCTGCTGGTGGCCAAGATCCTGTGCAT
GGTGGGCGTGTTCTTTTTCATGCTGCTGGGCTCCCTGCTGCCCGTGAAGATCATCGAGACCGACTTCGAG
AAGGCCCACCGGAGCAAGAAGATCCTGTCCCTGTGCAACACCTTTGGCGGCGGCGTGTTCCTGGCCACAT
GTTTTAATGCCCTGCTGCCAGCCGTGAGAGAGAAGCTGCAGAAGGTGCTGTCTCTGGGCCACATCAGCAC
CGACTACCCCCTGGCCGAGACAATCCTGCTGCTGGGCTTTTTCATGACCGTGTTCCTGGAGCAGCTGATC
CTGACCTTCCGGAAGGAGAAGCCTTCTTTCATCGATCTGGAGACCTTCAACGCAGGATCCGACGTGGGAA
GCGATTCCGAGTACGAGTCTCCATTCATGGGAGGAGCAAGGGGACACGCACTGTATGTGGAGCCACACGG
ACACGGACCTTCTCTGAGCGTGCAGGGACTGTCCAGGGCATCTCCTGTGAGACTGCTGTCTCTGGCCTTC
GCCCTGAGCGCCCACTCCGTGTTTGAGGGACTGGCCCTGGGACTGCAGGAGGAGGGCGAGAAGGTGGTGA
GCCTGTTTGTGGGAGTGGCAGTGCACGAGACCCTGGTGGCAGTGGCCCTGGGAATCTCCATGGCAAGGTC
TGCCATGCCACTGAGGGACGCAGCAAAGCTGGCAGTGACAGTGAGCGCCATGATCCCACTGGGAATCGGA
CTGGGACTGGGAATCGAGTCCGCCCAGGGAGTGCCTGGATCTGTGGCAAGCGTGCTGCTGCAGGGACTGG
CAGGCGGCACCTTTCTGTTCATCACATTCCTGGAGATCCTGGCCAAGGAGCTGGAGGAGAAGAGCGATCG
GCTGCTGAAGGTGCTGTTCCTGGTGCTGGGCTATACCGTGCTGGCCGGCATGGTGTTTCTGAAGTGGTAA
GACCCAGCTTTCTTGTACAAAGTTGGCATTATAAGAAAGCATTGCTTATCAATTTGTTGCAACGAACAGG
TCACTATCAGTCAAAATAAAATCATTATTTGCCATCCAGCTGATATCCCCTATAGTGAGTCGTATTACAT
GGTCATAGCTGTTTCCTGGCAGCTCTGGCCCGTGTCTCAAAATCTCTGATGTTACATTGCACAAGATAAA
AATATATCATCATGAACAATAAAACTGTCTGCTTACATAAACAGTAATACAAGGGGTGTTATGAGCCATA
TTCAACGGGAAACGTCGAGGCCGCGATTAAATTCCAACATGGATGCTGATTTATATGGGTATAAATGGGC
TCGCGATAATGTCGGGCAATCAGGTGCGACAATCTATCGCTTGTATGGGAAGCCCGATGCGCCAGAGTTG
TTTCTGAAACATGGCAAAGGTAGCGTTGCCAATGATGTTACAGATGAGATGGTCAGACTAAACTGGCTGA
CGGAATTTATGCCTCTTCCGACCATCAAGCATTTTATCCGTACTCCTGATGATGCATGGTTACTCACCAC
TGCGATCCCCGGAAAAACAGCATTCCAGGTATTAGAAGAATATCCTGATTCAGGTGAAAATATTGTTGAT
GCGCTGGCAGTGTTCCTGCGCCGGTTGCATTCGATTCCTGTTTGTAATTGTCCTTTTAACAGCGATCGCG
TATTTCGTCTCGCTCAGGCGCAATCACGAATGAATAACGGTTTGGTTGATGCGAGTGATTTTGATGACGA
GCGTAATGGCTGGCCTGTTGAACAAGTCTGGAAAGAAATGCATAAACTTTTGCCATTCTCACCGGATTCA
GTCGTCACTCATGGTGATTTCTCACTTGATAACCTTATTTTTGACGAGGGGAAATTAATAGGTTGTATTG
ATGTTGGACGAGTCGGAATCGCAGACCGATACCAGGATCTTGCCATCCTATGGAACTGCCTCGGTGAGTT
TTCTCCTTCATTACAGAAACGGCTTTTTCAAAAATATGGTATTGATAATCCTGATATGAATAAATTGCAG
TTTCATTTGATGCTCGATGAGTTTTTCTAATCAGAATTGGTTAATTGGTTGTAACACTGGCAGAGCATTA
CGCTGACTTGACGGGACGGCGCAAGCTCATGACCAAAATCCCTTAACGTGAGTTACGCGTCGTTCCACTG
AGCGTCAGACCCCGTAGAAAAGATCAAAGGATCTTCTTGAGATCCTTTTTTTCTGCGCGTAATCTGCTGC
TTGCAAACAAAAAAACCACCGCTACCAGCGGTGGTTTGTTTGCCGGATCAAGAGCTACCAACTCTTTTTC
CGAAGGTAACTGGCTTCAGCAGAGCGCAGATACCAAATACTGTTCTTCTAGTGTAGCCGTAGTTAGGCCA
CCACTTCAAGAACTCTGTAGCACCGCCTACATACCTCGCTCTGCTAATCCTGTTACCAGTGGCTGCTGCC
AGTGGCGATAAGTCGTGTCTTACCGGGTTGGACTCAAGACGATAGTTACCGGATAAGGCGCAGCGGTCGG
GCTGAACGGGGGGTTCGTGCACACAGCCCAGCTTGGAGCGAACGACCTACACCGAACTGAGATACCTACA
GCGTGAGCTATGAGAAAGCGCCACGCTTCCCGAAGGGAGAAAGGCGGACAGGTATCCGGTAAGCGGCAGG
GTCGGAACAGGAGAGCGCACGAGGGAGCTTCCAGGGGGAAACGCCTGGTATCTTTATAGTCCTGTCGGGT
TTCGCCACCTCTGACTTGAGCGTCGATTTTTGTGATGCTCGTCAGGGGGGCGGAGCCTATGGAAAAACGC
CAGCAACGCGGCCTTTTTACGGTTCCTGGCCTTTTGCTGGCCTTTTGCTCACATGTTCTTTCCTGCGTTA
TCCCCTGATTCTGTGGATAACCGTATTACCGCCTTTGAGTGAGCTGATACCGCTCGCCGCAGCCGAACGA
CCGAGCGCAGCGAGTCAGTGAGCGAGGAAGCGGAAGAGCGCCCAATACGCAAACCGCCTCTCCCCGCGCG
TTGGCCGATTCATTAATGCAGCTGGCACGACAGGTTTCCCGACTGGAAAGCGGGCAGTGAGCGCAACGCA
ATTAATACGCGTACCGCTAGCCAGGAAGAGTTTGTAGAAACGCAAAAAGGCCATCCGTCAGGATGGCCTT
CTGCTTAGTTTGATGCCTGGCAGTTTATGGCGGGCGTCCTGCCCGCCACCCTCCGGGCCGTTGCTTCACA
ACGTTCAAATCCGCTCCCGGCGGATTTGTCCTACTCAGGAGAGCGTTCACCGACAAACAACAGATAAAAC
GAAAGGCCCAGTCTTCCGACTGAGCCTTTCGTTTTATTTGATGCCTGGCAGTTCCCTACTCTCGCGTTAA
CGCTAGCATGGATGTTTTCCCAGTCACGACGTTGTAAAACGACGGCCAGTCTTAAGCTCGGGCCC
Features (pLannotate 1.2.2; 10 found; start..end, strand, type, name):
      1..100     +  protein_bind   attL1: mutant version of attL; recombination site for the Gateway® LR reaction LR Clonase™
    106..1047    +  CDS            SLC39A3: S39A3_HUMAN - Also known as ZIP3. Experimental evidence at protein level: Swiss-Prot protein existence level 1. Acts as a zinc-influx transporter. From Homo sapiens (Human).
   1052..1151    -  protein_bind   attL2: mutant version of attL; recombination site for the Gateway® LR reaction LR Clonase™
   1169..1187    -  promoter       T7 promoter: promoter for bacteriophage T7 RNA polymerase
   1321..2130    +  CDS            KanR: aminoglycoside phosphotransferase; aph(3')-Ia; confers resistance to kanamycin in bacteria or G418 (Geneticin®) in eukaryotes
   2277..2865    +  rep_origin     ori: high-copy-number ColE1/pMB1/pBR322/pUC origin of replication
   3048..3140    +  CDS            lacI (fragment): lac repressor; lacI; The lac repressor binds to the lac operator to inhibit transcription in E. coli. This inhibition can be relieved by adding lactose or isopropyl-β-D-thiogalactopyranoside (IPTG).
   3195..3222    -  terminator     rrnB T2 terminator: transcription terminator T2 from the E. coli rrnB gene
   3354..3397    +  terminator     rrnB T1 terminator: Escherichia coli rrnB; transcription terminator T1 from the E. coli rrnB gene
   3444..3480    -  CDS            lacZα (fragment): LacZα fragment of β-galactosidase; lacZ fragment
