[The description below was written by a language model from this plasmid's Addgene catalogue record and pLannotate feature annotations shown in this document.]
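Description:
pDONR221-SLC39A3_STOP is a Gateway entry clone built on the pDONR221 backbone, carrying a codon-optimized open reading frame for human SLC39A3 (also known as ZIP3), a zinc-influx transporter of the solute carrier family. The sequenced plasmid is about 3.5 kb and is maintained in E. coli at high copy through a ColE1/pUC-type origin, with selection by a kanamycin resistance gene (aminoglycoside phosphotransferase). Although the catalogue lists the vector type as mammalian expression, the feature table shows no eukaryotic promoter or polyadenylation signal. The plasmid itself is therefore a shuttle for the ORF rather than an expression vector.

The roughly 945 bp insert sits between attL1 and attL2 sites, the product of a prior BP recombination. These sites allow directional transfer of the ORF into any attR-containing destination vector in an LR Clonase reaction. The ORF ends in a STOP codon, so this version suits expression of the untagged protein or fusion to N-terminal tags supplied by the destination vector. It is not suitable for C-terminal fusions, for which the depositor notes that a companion clone without the stop codon exists. Other annotated elements are standard backbone features: rrnB T1 and T2 terminators upstream of the cassette, which insulate it from read-through transcription, a T7 promoter next to attL2 pointing back toward the insert, and short lacI and lacZα remnants with no functional role. M13 forward and reverse primer sites flank the cassette for sequence verification. The clone belongs to a consortium-wide collection of SLC transporter ORFs intended for subcloning into custom expression vectors for transporter research and drug discovery.
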