Addgene plasmid #161247: pDONR221-SLC39A3_STOP
Purpose: Gateway entry clone with codon-optimized ORF sequence for subcloning into custom expression vectors. Contains a STOP codon at the end of the codon-optimized ORF sequence.
Depositing lab: RESOLUTE Consortium & Giulio Superti-Furga. Depositing organization: CeMM Research Center for Molecular Medicine. Publication: The RESOLUTE consortium: unlocking SLC transporters for drug discovery. Superti-Furga G, Lackner D, Wiedmer T, Ingles-Prieto A, Barbosa B, Girardi E, Goldmann U, Gurtl B, Klavins K, Klimek C, Lindinger S, Lineiro-Retes E, Muller AC, Onstein S, Redinger G, Reil D, Sedlyarov V, Wolf G, Crawford M, Everley R, ... Steppan CM. Nat Rev Drug Discov. 2020 Jul;19(7):429-430. doi: 10.1038/d41573-020-00056-6. PubMed 32265506.
Backbone
  Vector backbone: pDONR221
  Backbone manufacturer: ThermoFisher Scientific
  Backbone size w/o insert (bp): 2550
  Vector type: Mammalian Expression
Growth in bacteria
  Bacterial resistance: Kanamycin, 50 μg/mL
  Growth temperature: 37°C
  Growth strain: NEB Stable
  Copy number: High Copy
Gene/Insert
  Gene/Insert name: SLC39A3 (alt name: ZIP3)
  Species: H. sapiens (human)
  Insert size (bp): 945
  Entrez Gene: SLC39A3 (a.k.a. ZIP-3, ZIP3)
  Cloning method: Gateway Cloning
  Sequencing primers: 5′ M13-fwd; 3′ M13-rev
Terms and licenses: Academic/Nonprofit Terms; Industry Terms
Depositor comments: This plasmid contains a STOP codon at the end of the codon-optimized ORF. For the version of this plasmid that does not contain a STOP codon, please see Addgene plasmid 132081 For more information on the full Resolute plasmid collection, please see www.addgene.org/depositor-collections/re-solute/. Please provide your feedback on this plasmid to the RESOLUTE consortium by filling out their RESOLUTE repository feedback form: https://forms.office.com/Pages/ResponsePage.aspx?id=0e05yklzmkS7rjFGQL4N7z4feCLQvEJAmVcOCM_u885UN1JJRko0Ukg4TVQwNTZLOUxPQVJWT1NHUCQlQCN0PWcu
How to cite: pDONR221-SLC39A3_STOP was a gift from RESOLUTE Consortium & Giulio Superti-Furga (Addgene plasmid # 161247 ; http://n2t.net/addgene:161247 ; RRID:Addgene_161247)
