>Addgene plasmid #161247 | pDONR221-SLC39A3_STOP | depositor partial sequence | sequence record 312429 | Codon-optimized ORF of SLC39A3
ATGGTGAAGCTGCTGGTGGCCAAGATCCTGTGCATGGTGGGCGTGTTCTTTTTCATGCTGCTGGGCTCCC
TGCTGCCCGTGAAGATCATCGAGACCGACTTCGAGAAGGCCCACCGGAGCAAGAAGATCCTGTCCCTGTG
CAACACCTTTGGCGGCGGCGTGTTCCTGGCCACATGTTTTAATGCCCTGCTGCCAGCCGTGAGAGAGAAG
CTGCAGAAGGTGCTGTCTCTGGGCCACATCAGCACCGACTACCCCCTGGCCGAGACAATCCTGCTGCTGG
GCTTTTTCATGACCGTGTTCCTGGAGCAGCTGATCCTGACCTTCCGGAAGGAGAAGCCTTCTTTCATCGA
TCTGGAGACCTTCAACGCAGGATCCGACGTGGGAAGCGATTCCGAGTACGAGTCTCCATTCATGGGAGGA
GCAAGGGGACACGCACTGTATGTGGAGCCACACGGACACGGACCTTCTCTGAGCGTGCAGGGACTGTCCA
GGGCATCTCCTGTGAGACTGCTGTCTCTGGCCTTCGCCCTGAGCGCCCACTCCGTGTTTGAGGGACTGGC
CCTGGGACTGCAGGAGGAGGGCGAGAAGGTGGTGAGCCTGTTTGTGGGAGTGGCAGTGCACGAGACCCTG
GTGGCAGTGGCCCTGGGAATCTCCATGGCAAGGTCTGCCATGCCACTGAGGGACGCAGCAAAGCTGGCAG
TGACAGTGAGCGCCATGATCCCACTGGGAATCGGACTGGGACTGGGAATCGAGTCCGCCCAGGGAGTGCC
TGGATCTGTGGCAAGCGTGCTGCTGCAGGGACTGGCAGGCGGCACCTTTCTGTTCATCACATTCCTGGAG
ATCCTGGCCAAGGAGCTGGAGGAGAAGAGCGATCGGCTGCTGAAGGTGCTGTTCCTGGTGCTGGGCTATA
CCGTGCTGGCCGGCATGGTGTTTCTGAAGTGGTAA
